Addgene plasmid #201558: EGFP in pDBEcR-pIND(SP1)-W/Bla
Purpose: Ecdysone-inducible vector with SB ITRs for expressing FLAG- EGFP (WPRE in 3' UTR) and DBEcR (3xmyc-tagged); blasticidin resistance.
Depositing lab: Randy Poon. Depositing organization: Hong Kong University of Science and Technology. Publication: A robust dual gene ON-OFF toggle directed by two independent promoter-degron pairs. Yeung TK, Kim S, Ma HT, Poon RYC. J Cell Sci. 2023 Apr 15;136(8):jcs260754. doi: 10.1242/jcs.260754. Epub 2023 Apr 19. PubMed 36995025.
Backbone
  Vector backbone: pDBEcR- pIND(SP1)/Bla
  Total vector size (bp): 8657
  Vector type: Mammalian Expression, Unspecified ; sleeping beauty transposon
  Selectable markers: Blasticidin
Growth in bacteria
  Bacterial resistance: Ampicillin, 100 μg/mL
  Growth temperature: 37°C
  Growth strain: DH5alpha
  Copy number: High Copy
Gene/Insert
  Gene/Insert name: DBEcR and EGFP
  Species: a hybrid Drosophila/Bombyx ecdysone receptor
  Promoter: EF1a and pIND(SP1)
  Tag / fusion protein: DBEcR-myc (C terminal on insert); FLAG-EGFP (N terminal on insert)
  Cloning method: Restriction Enzyme; 5′ cloning site EcoRI (not destroyed); 3′ cloning site MfeI (destroyed during cloning)
  Sequencing primers: 5′ 5'-AAGAATTCTCTTATCGGTAATCAACCT-3'; 3′ 5'-TAGCTCTCAATTGCGACGGTATCG-3'
Terms and licenses: Academic/Nonprofit Terms; Industry Terms: Not Available to Industry
How to cite: EGFP in pDBEcR-pIND(SP1)-W/Bla was a gift from Randy Poon (Addgene plasmid # 201558 ; http://n2t.net/addgene:201558 ; RRID:Addgene_201558)
