[The description below was written by a language model from this plasmid's Addgene catalogue record and pLannotate feature annotations shown in this document.]
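Description:
EGFP in pDBEcR-pIND(SP1)-W/Bla is an 8,657 bp mammalian expression plasmid that puts a complete ecdysone-inducible system on a single Sleeping Beauty transposon vector. It is propagated in E. coli through a high-copy ColE1/pUC-type origin with ampicillin selection (AmpR and its bla promoter). Mammalian cells that carry it are selected with blasticidin. The catalogue entry states that the cassette is flanked by Sleeping Beauty inverted terminal repeats, which would allow genomic integration when a transposase is supplied. The automated feature table does not annotate these repeats, so their positions cannot be confirmed from it.

The payload consists of two divergently oriented transcription units. On one strand, the constitutive EF-1α promoter drives DBEcR, described as a hybrid Drosophila/Bombyx ecdysone receptor. The annotation shows a VP16 activation domain fused to an ecdysone receptor segment (matched by homology to a moth EcR) and a C-terminal myc tag, recorded as 3xmyc. The blasticidin S deaminase gene and a bGH polyadenylation signal lie downstream on the same strand. The record does not say how the resistance gene is linked to the receptor.

On the opposite strand, the pIND(SP1) inducible promoter, which the annotation detects as a Drosophila hsp70 minimal promoter, controls N-terminally FLAG-tagged EGFP. A WPRE in the 3' UTR enhances expression, and a rabbit β-globin polyadenylation signal ends the unit. With ecdysone-type ligand present, the receptor activates the responsive promoter and switches on EGFP. The construct serves as a fluorescent reporter or control for this inducible platform, which was developed for ON-OFF toggling of gene expression in stable cell lines.
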