Features (pLannotate 1.2.2; 19 found; start..end, strand, type, name):
    288..309     -  promoter       SV40 promoter (fragment): SV40 enhancer and early promoter
    313..537     -  polyA_signal   bGH poly(A) signal: bovine growth hormone polyadenylation signal
    595..993     -  CDS            BSD: blasticidin S deaminase; Aspergillus terreus BSD; confers resistance to blasticidin
   1075..1185    -  CDS            13xMyc (fragment): 13 tandem Myc epitope tags
   1258..2529    -  CDS            EcR (fragment): ECR_HELVI - Also known as NR1H1. Experimental evidence at protein level: Swiss-Prot protein existence level 1. Receptor for ecdysone. Binds to ecdysone response elements (ECRES) (By similarity). From Heliothis virescens (Tobacco budworm moth).
   2563..2796    -  CDS            VP16 AD: transcriptional activation domain of herpes simplex virus protein VP16 (Triezenberg et al., 1988; Cousens et al., 1989); UL48
   2831..4012    -  promoter       EF-1α promoter: strong constitutive promoter for human elongation factor EF-1α
   4327..4565    +  promoter       hsp70 promoter: Drosophila melanogaster hsp70Bb promoter
   4620..4644    +  CDS            3xFLAG (fragment): three tandem FLAG® epitope tags
   4675..5394    +  CDS            EGFP: the original enhanced GFP (Yang et al., 1996) mammalian codon-optimized
   5414..5431    -  polyA_signal   SV40 poly(A) signal (fragment): SV40 polyadenylation signal
   5446..6034    +  misc_feature   WPRE: woodchuck hepatitis virus posttranscriptional regulatory element
   6048..6125    +  CDS            HBB (fragment): HBB_PONPY - Experimental evidence at transcript level: Swiss-Prot protein existence level 2. Involved in oxygen transport from the lung to the various peripheral tissues. From Pongo pygmaeus (Bornean orangutan).
   6196..6251    +  polyA_signal   β-globin poly(A) signal: rabbit β-globin polyadenylation signal (Gil and Proudfoot, 1987)
   6814..7402    -  rep_origin     ori: high-copy-number ColE1/pMB1/pBR322/pUC origin of replication
   7573..8433    -  CDS            AmpR: β-lactamase; bla; confers resistance to ampicillin, carbenicillin, and related antibiotics
   8434..8538    -  promoter       AmpR promoter: bla
   8565..8615    +  misc_feature   bom (fragment): basis of mobility region from pBR322
   8616..8646    -  rep_origin     M13 ori (fragment): M13 bacteriophage origin of replication; arrow indicates direction of (+) strand synthesis
>Addgene plasmid #201558 | EGFP in pDBEcR-pIND(SP1)-W/Bla | addgene full sequence | sequence record 400924 | Addgene NGS Result
CAGTTGAAGTCGGAAGTTTACATACACTTAAGTTGGAGTCATTAAAACTCGTTTTTCAACTACTCCACAA
ATTTCTTGTTAACAAACAATAGTTTTGGCAAGTCAGTTAGGACATCTACTTTGTGCATGACACAAGTCAT
TTTTCCAACAATTGTTTACAGACAGATTATTTCACTTATAATTCACTGTATCACAATTCCAGTGGGTCAG
AAGTTTACATACACTAAGTTCGACTCCTCTGCAGAATGCGGCGATGTTTCGGTAAGGGGTCCGCTATCTA
GTAGGCCCAGCTGGTTCTTTCCGCCTCAGAAGCCATAGAGCCCACCGCATCCCCAGCATGCCTGCTATTG
TCTTCCCAATCCTCCCCCTTGCTGTCCTGCCCCACCCCACCCCCCAGAATAGAATGACACCTACTCAGAC
AATGCGATGCAATTTCCTCATTTTATTAGGAAAGGACAGTGGGAGTGGCACCTTCCAGGGTCAAGGAAGG
CACGGGGGAGGGGCAAACAACAGATGGCTGGCAACTAGAAGGCACAGTCGAGGCTGATCAGCGAGCTCTA
GAGAATTGATCCCCAAGCTTCGGCCACGAAGTGCTTAGCCCTCCCACACATAACCAGAGGGCAGCAATTC
ACGAATCCCAACTGCCGTCGGCTGTCCATCACTGTCCTTCACTATGGCTTTGATCCCAGGATGCAGATCG
AGAAGCACCTGTCGGCACCGTCCGCAGGGGCTCAAGATGCCCCTGTTCTCATTTCCGATCGCGACGATAC
AAGTCAGGTTGCCAGCTGCCGCAGCAGCAGCAGTGCCCAGCACCACGAGTTCTGCACAAGGTCCCCCAGT
AAAATGATATACATTGACACCAGTGAAGATGCGGCCGTCGCTAGAGAGAGCTGCGCTGGCGACGCTGTAG
TCTTCAGAGATGGGGATGCTGTTGATTGTAGCCGTTGCTCTTTCAATGAGGGTGGATTCTTCTTGAGACA
AAGGCTTGGCCATCGATGGGCCAGGATTCTCCTCGACGTCACCGCATGTTAGCAGACTTCCTCTGCCCTC
TCCACTACCAGACTTGCTAGTGGATCCGTTCAAGTCTTCTTCTGAGATTAATTTTTGTTCACCGTTCAAG
TCTTCCTCGGAGATTAGCTTTTGTTCACCGTTCAAATCTTCTTCAGAAATCAACTTTTGTTCACCACTTG
CGGCAGAACCGGATCCCAGCACCACGGGGTTGGTGGGGGGCAGCACGGTGGGGTGGGTGGTGGCCACCTC
GGCCACGTCCCAGATCTCCTCCAGGAAGGGGGGCAGCTTGCGGTTCTTCAGCTTCAGGCTGATGCACATG
TTGCTGTTCTGGGTGCCCAGGGTGCGCAGCTCGGTCAGCACGCTCAGGATGCGGCCGTAGATCACGGCGC
AGCGGCTGCTGGCGCTGTTCTGGTTGATGATGTAGATGCGCAGGGTGTTCAGGTAGTAGCGCTGGATCTC
CTCCACCAGGCTGGGCTGCTCCAGGCCGGGGCGGTCGCTGAAGATCACGATGGCGGTCAGCAGGGCGAAG
TGCACGTTGTCCATGCCCATCGCGAACATGCAGCGGCAGAAGTGCAGCAGGTCCTCGATCACGTAGGCCA
TGCCGCCCTGGCGGTAGTTGTCGCGGGTGTAGGCCTTGTTGTTGGCGAACAGCACGCTGTCGCTGGCGGC
GTCGTAGCGGCGGGCCACGCGCAGCATCATCACCTCGCTGCTGCTGGCCTTCAGCAGGGTGATCTGGTCG
CTCTGGCTGATCTTGCTGAAGCCGGGCAGGCCCTTGGCGAACTCCACGATCAGCTGCACGGTCAGGATGG
TCATCTCGGTGATCTGGCGGAAGGGCAGGTCGCTCTCCTCGTCCTCCTCGTCGCTCTGCCAGGTCTGGGT
CACGCGCTTCAGGTCCTCGTCGCTGGGCTGCTCGTAGCCCTCCTGGTACCACACCAGGCGGGCGATCAGG
CTCTTCTGGTTGGCGCTCAGGGGGGGGATGTTCTTCTGGCGGTTCTGCTCCATCAGCTTCTCGCTCAGGT
AGCGGGGCACCACCTCGTGGATGCGGGCGGCCTCGGGGGGGGGGGGGTCGCACTGCATGATGGGGGGCAT
GTGGTCCTCCACGGTGGTGGTGCTCACGGGCAGCAGGATGCCCTTGTCCTTCTTCTGGCGCTGGCGGTCC
TTGTTCTTGCTGGGCTCCTGTATGACGCATTCCGGCCGCATACCCACGGCCAGGCACTTTTTCAGGCGGC
ACTCCTGACACTTTCGCCTCATGTACATGTCCATTTCGCAGGCGCGCCCGAACTTGCAGCAGTAGACGGC
GCTCTTCGTAACGCTGCGTCGAAAGAACACCTTGCAGGATCCACAGGTGAGGGCGTTGTAGTGGTAGCCG
GAGGCCCTGTCGCCGCAAACCAGGCACAGCTCCTCTTGCACCCGTGGCGCAGGTCCCTTCTTGCTCTTCT
TCGCATCGCAGCTTTCGTTCGCCGAGTATCCGTTCAAGCTGCTCGAAGGCGAGAGATCATCGCGACCTGA
AGATATAGAATTTGATATTCTTCTAGAGGTACCTAGAAGCTTCCCACCGTACTCGTCAATTCCAAGGGCA
TCGGTAAACATCTGCTCAAACTCGAAGTCGGCCATATCCAGAGCGCCGTAGGGGGCGGAGTCGTGGGGGG
TAAATCCCGGACCTGGGGAATCCCCGTCCCCCAACATGTCCAGATCGAAATCGTCTAGCGCGTCGGCATG
CGCCATCGCCACGTCCTCGCCGTCTAAGTGGAGTTCGTCCCCCAGGCTGACATCGGTCGGGGGGGCCATG
GTGGCCTCAGAGGCCAGCTTGGGGTAGTTTTCACGACACCTTAAATGGAAGAAAAAAACTTTGAACCACT
GTCTGAGGCTTGAGAATGAACCAAGATCCAAACTCAAAAAGGGCAAATTCCAAGGAGAATTACATCAAGT
GCCAAGCTGGCCTAACTTCAGTCTCCACCCACTCAGTATGGGGAAACTCCATCGCATAAAACCCCTCCCC
CCAACCTAAAGACGACGTACTCCAAAAGCTCGAGAACTAATCGAGGTGCCTGGACGGCGCCCGGTACTCC
GTGGAGTCACATGAAGCGACGGCTGAGGACGGAAAGGCCCTTTTCCTTTGTGTGGGTGACTCACCCGCCC
GCTCTCCCGAGCGCCGCGTCCTCCATTTTGAGCTCCCTGCAGCAGGGCCGGGAAGCGGCCATCTTTCCGC
TCACGCAACTGGTGCCGACCGGGCCAGCCTTGCCGCCCAGGGCGGGGCGATACACGGCGGCGCGAGGCCA
GGCACCAGAGCAGGCCGGCCAGCTTGAGACTACCCCCGTCCGATTCTCGGTGGCCGCGCTCGCAGGCCCC
GCCTCGCCGAACATGTGCGCTGGGACGCACGGGCCCCGTCGCCGCCCGCGGCCCCAAAAACCGAAATACC
AGTGTGCAGATCTTGGCCCGCATTTACAAGACTATCTTGCCAGAAAAAAAGCGTCGCAGCAGGTCATCAA
AAATTTTAAATGGCTAGAGACTTATCGAAAGCAGCGAGACAGGCGCGAAGGTGCCACCAGATTCGCACGC
GGCGGCCCCAGCGCCCAAGCCAGGCCTCAACTCAAGCACGAGGCGAAGGGGCTCCTTAAGCGCAAGGCCT
CGAACTCTCCCACCCACTTCCAACCCGAAGCTCGGGATCAAGAATCACGTACTGCAGCCAGGGGCGTGGA
AGTAATTCAAGGCACGCAAGGGCCATAACCCGTAAAGAGGCCAGGCCCGCGGGAACCACACACGGCACTT
ACCTGTGTTCTGGCGGCAAACCCGTTGCGAAAAAGAACGTTCACGGCGACTACTGCACTTATATACGGTT
CTCCCCCACCCTCGGGAAAAAGGCGGAGCCAGTACACGACATCACTTTCCCAGTTTACCCCGCGCCACCT
TCTCTAGGCACCGGTTCAATTGCCGACCCCTCCCCCCAACTTCTCGGGGACTGTGGGCGATGTGCGCTCT
GCCCACTGACGGGCACCGGAGCCTCTAGGGTCGACCTCGACGGATCGGGAGATCTCGGCCGCATATTAAG
TGCATTGTTCTCGATACCGCTAAGTGCATTGTTCTCGTTAGCTCGATGGACAAGTGCATTGTTCTCTTGC
TGAAAGCTCGATGGACAAGTGCATTGTTCTCTTGCTGAAAGCTCGATGGACAAGTGCATTGTTCTCTTGC
TGAAAGCTCGATGGACAAGTGCATTGTTCTCTTGCTGAAAGCTCAGTACCCGGGTCGGAGTACTGCCCCG
CCCCTAGCGATTAGCCCCGGCCCCGCATAGCTCCGCCCCGGGAGTACCCTCGACCGCCGGAGTATAAATA
GAGGCGCTTCGTCTACGGAGCGACAATTCAATTCAAACAAGCAAAGTGAACACGTCGCTAAGCGAAAGCT
AAGCAAATAAACAAGCGCAGCTGAACAAGCTAAACAATCTGCAGTAAAGTGCAAGTTAAAGTGAATCAAT
TAAAAGTAACCAGCAACCAAGTAAATCAACTGCAACTACTGAAATCTGCCAAGAAGTAATTATTGAATAC
AAGAAGAGAACTCTGAATACTTTCAACAAGTTACCGAGAAAGAAGAACTCACACACAGCTAGCCACAATG
GACTACAAAGACGATGACGATAAAGCCATGCTGGAAGTTCTGTTTCAGGGGCCCATGGTGAGCAAGGGCG
AGGAGCTGTTCACCGGGGTGGTGCCCATCCTGGTCGAGCTGGACGGCGACGTAAACGGCCACAAGTTCAG
CGTGTCCGGCGAGGGCGAGGGCGATGCCACCTACGGCAAGCTGACCCTGAAGTTCATCTGCACCACCGGC
AAGCTGCCCGTGCCCTGGCCCACCCTCGTGACCACCCTGACCTACGGCGTGCAGTGCTTCAGCCGCTACC
CCGACCACATGAAGCAGCACGACTTCTTCAAGTCCGCCATGCCCGAAGGCTACGTCCAGGAGCGCACCAT
CTTCTTCAAGGACGACGGCAACTACAAGACCCGCGCCGAGGTGAAGTTCGAGGGCGACACCCTGGTGAAC
CGCATCGAGCTGAAGGGCATCGACTTCAAGGAGGACGGCAACATCCTGGGGCACAAGCTGGAGTACAACT
ACAACAGCCACAACGTCTATATCATGGCCGACAAGCAGAAGAACGGCATCAAGGTGAACTTCAAGATCCG
CCACAACATCGAGGACGGCAGCGTGCAGCTCGCCGACCACTACCAGCAGAACACCCCCATCGGCGACGGC
CCCGTGCTGCTGCCCGACAACCACTACCTGAGCACCCAGTCCGCCCTGAGCAAAGACCCCAACGAGAAGC
GCGATCACATGGTCCTGCTGGAGTTCGTGACCGCCGCCGGGATCACTCTCGGCATGGACGAGCTGTACAA
GTAAAGCGGCCGCGACTCTAGAGGATCCAGACATGATAAGAATTCTCTTATCGGTAATCAACCTCTGGAT
TACAAAATTTGTGAAAGATTGACTGGTATTCTTAACTATGTTGCTCCTTTTACGCTATGTGGATACGCTG
CTTTAATGCCTTTGTATCATGCTATTGCTTCCCGTATGGCTTTCATTTTCTCCTCCTTGTATAAATCCTG
GTTGCTGTCTCTTTATGAGGAGTTGTGGCCCGTTGTCAGGCAACGTGGCGTGGTGTGCACTGTGTTTGCT
GACGCAACCCCCACTGGTTGGGGCATTGCCACCACCTGTCAGCTCCTTTCCGGGACTTTCGCTTTCCCCC
TCCCTATTGCCACGGCGGAACTCATCGCCGCCTGCCTTGCCCGCTGCTGGACAGGGGCTCGGCTGTTGGG
CACTGACAATTCCGTGGTGTTGTCGGGGAAATCATCGTCCTTTCCTTGGCTGCTCGCCTGTGTTGCCACC
TGGATTCTGCGCGGGACGTCCTTCTGCTACGTCCCTTCGGCCCTCAATCCAGCGGACCTTCCTTCCCGCG
GCCTGCTGCCGGCTCTGCGGCCTCTTCCGCGTCTTCGCCTTCGCCCTCAGACGAGTCGGATCTCCCTTTG
GGCCGCCTCCCCGCATCGATACCGTCGCAATTCACTCCTCAGGTGCAGGCTGCCTATCAGAAGGTGGTGG
CTGGTGTGGCCAATGCCCTGGCTCACAAATACCACTGAGATCTTTTTCCCTCTGCCAAAAATTATGGGGA
CATCATGAAGCCCCTTGAGCATCTGACTTCTGGCTAATAAAGGAAATTTATTTTCATTGCAATAGTGTGT
TGGAATTTTTTGTGTCTCTCACTCGGAAGGACATATGGGAGGGCAAATCATTTAAAACATCAGAATGAGT
ATTTGGTTTAGAGTTTGGCAACATATGCCATATGCTGGCTGCCATGAACTAGCTACTCGGGACCCCTTAC
CGAAACATCGCCGCATTCTGCAGAGGAGTCGAGTGTATGTAAACTTCTGACCCACTGGGAATGTGATGAA
AGAAATAAAAGCTGAAATGAATCATTCTCTCTACTATTATTCTGATATTTCACATTCTTAAAATAAAGTG
GTGATCCTAACTGACCTAAGACAGGGAATTTTTACTAGGATTAAATGTCAGGAATTGTGAAAAAGTGAGT
TTAAATGTATTTGGCTAAGGTGTATGTAAACTTCCGACTTCAACTGTATAGGGATCCGCTTCCTCGCTCA
CTGACTCGCTGCGCTCGGTCGTTCGGCTGCGGCGAGCGGTATCAGCTCACTCAAAGGCGGTAATACGGTT
ATCCACAGAATCAGGGGATAACGCAGGAAAGAACATGTGAGCAAAAGGCCAGCAAAAGGCCAGGAACCGT
AAAAAGGCCGCGTTGCTGGCGTTTTTCCATAGGCTCCGCCCCCCTGACGAGCATCACAAAAATCGACGCT
CAAGTCAGAGGTGGCGAAACCCGACAGGACTATAAAGATACCAGGCGTTTCCCCCTGGAAGCTCCCTCGT
GCGCTCTCCTGTTCCGACCCTGCCGCTTACCGGATACCTGTCCGCCTTTCTCCCTTCGGGAAGCGTGGCG
CTTTCTCATAGCTCACGCTGTAGGTATCTCAGTTCGGTGTAGGTCGTTCGCTCCAAGCTGGGCTGTGTGC
ACGAACCCCCCGTTCAGCCCGACCGCTGCGCCTTATCCGGTAACTATCGTCTTGAGTCCAACCCGGTAAG
ACACGACTTATCGCCACTGGCAGCAGCCACTGGTAACAGGATTAGCAGAGCGAGGTATGTAGGCGGTGCT
ACAGAGTTCTTGAAGTGGTGGCCTAACTACGGCTACACTAGAAGAACAGTATTTGGTATCTGCGCTCTGC
TGAAGCCAGTTACCTTCGGAAAAAGAGTTGGTAGCTCTTGATCCGGCAAACAAACCACCGCTGGTAGCGG
TGGTTTTTTTGTTTGCAAGCAGCAGATTACGCGCAGAAAAAAAGGATCTCAAGAAGATCCTTTGATCTTT
TCTACGGGGTCTGACGCTCAGTGGAACGAAAACTCACGTTAAGGGATTTTGGTCATGAGATTATCAAAAA
GGATCTTCACCTAGATCCTTTTAAATTAAAAATGAAGTTTTAAATCAATCTAAAGTATATATGAGTAAAC
TTGGTCTGACAGTTACCAATGCTTAATCAGTGAGGCACCTATCTCAGCGATCTGTCTATTTCGTTCATCC
ATAGTTGCCTGACTCCCCGTCGTGTAGATAACTACGATACGGGAGGGCTTACCATCTGGCCCCAGTGCTG
CAATGATACCGCGAGACCCACGCTCACCGGCTCCAGATTTATCAGCAATAAACCAGCCAGCCGGAAGGGC
CGAGCGCAGAAGTGGTCCTGCAACTTTATCCGCCTCCATCCAGTCTATTAATTGTTGCCGGGAAGCTAGA
GTAAGTAGTTCGCCAGTTAATAGTTTGCGCAACGTTGTTGCCATTGCTACAGGCATCGTGGTGTCACGCT
CGTCGTTTGGTATGGCTTCATTCAGCTCCGGTTCCCAACGATCAAGGCGAGTTACATGATCCCCCATGTT
GTGCAAAAAAGCGGTTAGCTCCTTCGGTCCTCCGATCGTTGTCAGAAGTAAGTTGGCCGCAGTGTTATCA
CTCATGGTTATGGCAGCACTGCATAATTCTCTTACTGTCATGCCATCCGTAAGATGCTTTTCTGTGACTG
GTGAGTACTCAACCAAGTCATTCTGAGAATAGTGTATGCGGCGACCGAGTTGCTCTTGCCCGGCGTCAAT
ACGGGATAATACCGCGCCACATAGCAGAACTTTAAAAGTGCTCATCATTGGAAAACGTTCTTCGGGGCGA
AAACTCTCAAGGATCTTACCGCTGTTGAGATCCAGTTCGATGTAACCCACTCGTGCACCCAACTGATCTT
CAGCATCTTTTACTTTCACCAGCGTTTCTGGGTGAGCAAAAACAGGAAGGCAAAATGCCGCAAAAAAGGG
AATAAGGGCGACACGGAAATGTTGAATACTCATACTCTTCCTTTTTCAATATTATTGAAGCATTTATCAG
GGTTATTGTCTCATGAGCGGATACATATTTGAATGTATTTAGAAAAATAAACAAATAGGGGTTCCGCGCA
CATTTCCCCGAAAAGTGCCACCTGATGCGGTGTGAAATACCGCACAGATGCGTAAGGAGAAAATACCGCA
TCAGGAAATTGTAAGCGTTAATATTTTGTTAAAATTGGATCCCTATA
